>Addgene plasmid #31654 | pECE-HA-AMPKalpha2 wt | addgene full sequence | sequence record 408630 | Addgene NGS Result
GAGTTAGGGGCGGGACTATGGTTGCTGACTAATTGAGATGCATGCTTTGCATACTTCTGCCTGCTGGGGA
GCCTGGGGACTTTCCTTGCTGACTAATTGAGATGCATGCTTTGCATACTTCTGCCTGCTGGGGAGCCTGG
GGACTTTCCACACCCTAACTGACACACATTCCACAGCTGGTTCTTTCCGCCTCAGAAGGTCAGGTGGCAC
TTTTCGGGGAAATGTGCGCGGAACCCCTATTTGTTTATTTTTCTAAATACATTCAAATATGTATCCGCTC
ATGAGACAATAACCCTGATAAATGCTTCAATAATATTGAAAAAGGAAGAGTATGAGTATTCAACATTTCC
GTGTCGCCCTTATTCCCTTTTTTGCGGCATTTTGCCTTCCTGTTTTTGCTCACCCAGAAACGCTGGTGAA
AGTAAAAGATGCTGAAGATCAGTTGGGTGCACGAGTGGGTTACATCGAACTGGATCTCAACAGCGGTAAG
ATCCTTGAGAGTTTTCGCCCCGAAGAACGTTTTCCAATGATGAGCACTTTTAAAGTTCTGCTATGTGGCG
CGGTATTATCCCGTGTTGACGCCGGGCAAGAGCAACTCGGTCGCCGCATACACTATTCTCAGAATGACTT
GGTTGAGTACTCACCAGTCACAGAAAAGCATCTTACGGATGGCATGACAGTAAGAGAATTATGCAGTGCT
GCCATAACCATGAGTGATAACACTGCGGCCAACTTACTTCTGACAACGATCGGAGGACCGAAGGAGCTAA
CCGCTTTTTTGCACAACATGGGGGATCATGTAACTCGCCTTGATCGTTGGGAACCGGAGCTGAATGAAGC
CATACCAAACGACGAGCGTGACACCACGATGCCTGCAGCAATGGCAACAACGTTGCGCAAACTATTAACT
GGCGAACTACTTACTCTAGCTTCCCGGCAACAATTAATAGACTGGATGGAGGCGGATAAAGTTGCAGGAC
CACTTCTGCGCTCGGCCCTTCCGGCTGGCTGGTTTATTGCTGATAAATCTGGAGCCGGTGAGCGTGGGTC
TCGCGGTATCATTGCAGCACTGGGGCCAGATGGTAAGCCCTCCCGTATCGTAGTTATCTACACGACGGGG
AGTCAGGCAACTATGGATGAACGAAATAGACAGATCGCTGAGATAGGTGCCTCACTGATTAAGCATTGGT
AACTGTCAGACCAAGTTTACTCATATATACTTTAGATTGATTTAAAACTTCATTTTTAATTTAAAAGGAT
CTAGGTGAAGATCCTTTTTGATAATCTCATGACCAAAATCCCTTAACGTGAGTTTTCGTTCCACTGAGCG
TCAGACCCCGTAGAAAAGATCAAAGGATCTTCTTGAGATCCTTTTTTTCTGCGCGTAATCTGCTGCTTGC
AAACAAAAAAACCACCGCTACCAGCGGTGGTTTGTTTGCCGGATCAAGAGCTACCAACTCTTTTTCCGAA
GGTAACTGGCTTCAGCAGAGCGCAGATACCAAATACTGTCCTTCTAGTGTAGCCGTAGTTAGGCCACCAC
TTCAAGAACTCTGTAGCACCGCCTACATACCTCGCTCTGCTAATCCTGTTACCAGTGGCTGCTGCCAGTG
GCGATAAGTCGTGTCTTACCGGGTTGGACTCAAGACGATAGTTACCGGATAAGGCGCAGCGGTCGGGCTG
AACGGGGGGTTCGTGCACACAGCCCAGCTTGGAGCGAACGACCTACACCGAACTGAGATACCTACAGCGT
GAGCTATGAGAAAGCGCCACGCTTCCCGAAGGGAGAAAGGCGGACAGGTATCCGGTAAGCGGCAGGGTCG
GAACAGGAGAGCGCACGAGGGAGCTTCCAGGGGGAAACGCCTGGTATCTTTATAGTCCTGTCGGGTTTCG
CCACCTCTGACTTGAGCGTCGATTTTTGTGATGCTCGTCAGGGGGGCGGAGCCTATGGAAAAACGCCAGC
AACGCGGCCTTTTTACGGTTCCTGGCCTTTTGCTGGCCTTTTGCTCACATGTTCTTTCCTGCGTTATCCC
CTGATTCTGTGGATAACCGTATTACCGCCTTTGAGTGAGCTGATACCGCTCGCCGCAGCCGAACGACCGA
GCGCAGCGAGTCAGTGAGCGAGGAAGCGGAAGAGCGCCTGATGCGGTATTTTCTCCTTACGCATCTGTGC
GGTATTTCACACCGCATATCGACGCTCTCCCTTATGCGACTCCTGCATTAGGAAGCAGCCCAGTAGTAGG
TTGAGGCCGTTGAGCACCGCCGCCGCAAGGAATGGTGCATGCAAGGAGATGGCGCCCAACAGTCCCCCGG
CCACGGGGCCTGCCACCATACCCACGCCGAAACAAGCGCTCATGAGCCCGAAGTGGCGAGCCCGATCTTC
CCCATCGGTGATGTCGGCGATATAGGCGCCAGCAACCGCACCTGTGGCGCCGGTGATGCCGGCCACGATG
CGTCCGGCGTAGAGGATCCAGACATGATAAGATACATTGATGAGTTTGGACAAACCACAACTAGAATGCA
GTGAAAAAAATGCTTTATTTGTGAAATTTGTGATGCTATTGCTTTATTTGTAACCATTATAAGCTGCAAT
AAACAAGTTAACAACAACAATTGCATTCATTTTATGTTTCAGGTTCAGGGGGAGGTGTGGGAGGTTTTTT
AAAGCAAGTAAAACCTCTACAGATGTGATATGGCTGATTATGATCATTACTTATCTAGATCAACGGGCTA
AAGTAGTAATCAGACTGGCACACATTTCAAAAAAATCCATGGTGTGACTGCCCAGGCGAGGTGAAACTGA
AGACAATGTGCTTCCGGTCAAAGAGCCAGTGAGAGAGCCAGAAAGTGAATGGCTCTCTGCAGTTGTGGAA
TCAAAACTTGATCTTGGTCTGTGTAAGCCAGCAGCAGAACAGGAACGCTGAGGTGTTGAGGAACCAGATC
TCTGCTCCACTACTTCATCATCAATGCTTTTAAAGTCCAAAAGATAGCTCCTGTTATCAACCAGGTAAAG
TTGTAAGCTCATTTTCACGTAATTGCCAGTCACTGGATTTTTTCTTCTTACACGAAGATGGTATGCATTC
ACTACCTTCCATTCAAAATCCAGCTGCTTCATAGCTCGGTAAACTTCAGCCATAATGTCATACGGTTTGC
TCTGACTTCGGATTCCAAGATGCCACTTGGCTTTTTTCACAGCTAAAGATTTGGGCTTAGTCGTATTCAG
TGCATCCAATGGACATCTTGCTTTGGGGCTGTCTGCTATAAGAGGTGGCATCCTTTCTGGATGAGGTTTC
AGGCCTGGGGGAATATGCATGGCACTATCATCCATAAAAGAACCAGATGGAGGACTAGAGGCGAGGTAGA
ACTCACTGGCTTGGTTCATTATTCTCCGATTGTCAATGATAAGATGATAAGCCACTGCAAGCTGGTCTTG
AGGGTCACCACTATATAAACTGTTCATTACTTCTGATTCTGTACATTCAAATTTTTCACACACTTCTTTC
ACAGCCTCATCATCAATGACGTTAGCATCATAGGAAGGGTCTTCAGGAAATAAGTAACTGGGCAAATCTT
GTTTAAACCATTCATGCTCTCTTATGTCTTTGATAGTTGCTCGTTTCAGTGGGTCAACCTGCAGCATATG
CATCAGGAGAGTGGCGACAGAACGATTGAGATATTCTGGGATATAAAAGACACCCCCTCGGATCTTCTTA
AATAACGTAGGTACATGCTCATCATCAAATGGGAGGGTGCCACAAAGAAGAGCATACAAGATAACACCAC
AGCTCCAGATATCAACTTCAGGACCTGCATACAATCTGCCTGAGATGACTTCAGGTGCTGCATAATTTGG
AGATCCGCAACTAGTTCTCAGAAATTCACCATCTGACATCATATTAGATAATCCGAAATCGGCTATCTTG
GCATTCATGTGTGCATCCAACAGGACATTCTCTGGTTTCAGGTCTCGATGAACAACCATATGCCTATGAC
AGTAATCCACAGCAGACAGAATCTGCTGAAAGAGCCGCCTGGCTTCCATCTCTTCAACCCGTCCATGCTT
ACAGATGTAGTCAAATAATTCACCTCCAGACACATATTCCATTACCATAAAAAAATCTGTTGGAGTGCTG
ATCACCTGGTATAGTTTGATAATATGAGGATGACGAAAGAGTTTTAGATTTTGAATTTCTCGTTTTATTT
TTCCAACAACATCTAAACTGCGAATCTTCTGTCTATTTAAGATTTTAACTGCCACTTTATGGCCTGTTAA
TTGATGTTCTCCAATCTTCACTTTGCCGAAGGTGCCGACGCCCAGCGTGTCGCCCAGCACGTAGTGTCCG
ATCTTCACCCGCCCGTCGTGCTTCTGCTTCTCAGCCGAATTCCCCGGGAGGCTAGCATAATCAGGAACAT
CATACATGGTGGCGGCAAGCTTAGATCTCCTCCAAAAAAGCCTCTTCACTACTTCTGGAATAGCTCAGAG
GCCGAGGCGGCCTCGGCCTCTGCATAAATAAAAAAAATTAGTCAGCCATGGGGCGGAGAATGGGCGGAAC
TGGGCGGAGTTAGGGGCGGGATGGGCG
Features (pLannotate 1.2.2; 9 found; start..end, strand, type, name):
    227..331     +  promoter       AmpR promoter: bla
    332..1192    +  CDS            AmpR: β-lactamase; bla; confers resistance to ampicillin, carbenicillin, and related antibiotics
   1363..1951    +  rep_origin     ori: high-copy-number ColE1/pMB1/pBR322/pUC origin of replication
   2137..2189    -  misc_feature   bom (fragment): basis of mobility region from pBR322
   2189..2470    -  CDS            TcR (fragment): tetracycline efflux protein; tet; confers resistance to tetracycline
   2465..2599    -  polyA_signal   SV40 poly(A) signal: SV40 polyadenylation signal
   2622..2707    -  CDS            large T antigen (fragment): large T antigen from SV40 (simian virus 40)
   2723..4375    -  CDS            PRKAA2: AAPK2_HUMAN - Also known as AMPK, AMPK2. Experimental evidence at protein level: Swiss-Prot protein existence level 1. Catalytic subunit of AMP-activated protein kinase (AMPK), an energy sensor protein kinase that plays a key role in regulating cellular energy metabolism. In response to reduction of intracellular ATP levels, AMPK activates energy-producing pathways and inhibits energy-consuming processes: inhibits protein, carbohydrate and lipid biosynthesis, as well as cell growth and proliferation. AMPK acts via direct phosphorylation of metabolic enzymes, and by longer-term effects via phos
   4439..195     -  promoter       SV40 promoter (across the origin): SV40 enhancer and early promoter
