[The description below was written by a language model from this plasmid's Addgene catalogue record and pLannotate feature annotations shown in this document.]
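Description:
pECE-HA-AMPKalpha2 wt is a mammalian expression plasmid built on the small pECE backbone and carrying the wild-type human PRKAA2 coding sequence, which encodes the alpha 2 catalytic subunit of AMP-activated protein kinase (AMPK). In bacteria it is propagated as a high-copy plasmid through a ColE1/pUC-type origin and selected with ampicillin via the bla β-lactamase gene and its own promoter. The annotated sequence, about 4.6 kb in total, also contains remnants of pBR322 ancestry: a fragment of the bom mobility region and a truncated, presumably non-functional piece of the tetracycline resistance gene. No mammalian selection marker is annotated, so the record supports transient expression rather than drug-selected stable lines.

The expression cassette is simple. The SV40 enhancer and early promoter, which spans the numbering origin of the circular map, drives the roughly 1.65 kb PRKAA2 open reading frame. The cassette ends in a short leftover fragment of SV40 large T antigen sequence and the SV40 polyadenylation signal. The insert was cloned between EcoRI and XbaI sites, both retained, in frame with an N-terminal HA epitope tag supplied by the backbone. The tag is listed in the catalogue entry but is not separately annotated in the feature table; it would lie in the short gap between the promoter and the kinase coding sequence. The HA tag allows the exogenous kinase subunit to be detected or immunoprecipitated separately from endogenous AMPK.

The plasmid comes from a chemical genetic screen for AMPK alpha 2 substrates that identified proteins involved in mitosis. The "wt" designation suggests it is the unmodified kinase reference for such experiments, although the record does not spell out that role.
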