Addgene plasmid #31654: pECE-HA-AMPKalpha2 wt
Depositing lab: Anne Brunet. Depositing organization: Stanford University. Publication: Chemical Genetic Screen for AMPKalpha2 Substrates Uncovers a Network of Proteins Involved in Mitosis. Banko MR, Allen JJ, Schaffer BE, Wilker EW, Tsou P, White JL, Villen J, Wang B, Kim SR, Sakamoto K, Gygi SP, Cantley LC, Yaffe MB, Shokat KM, Brunet A. Mol Cell. 2011 Dec 23;44(6):878-92. Epub 2011 Dec 1. 10.1016/j.molcel.2011.11.005 PubMed 22137581.
Backbone
  Vector backbone: pECE, Addgene plasmid 26453
  Backbone size w/o insert (bp): 2900
  Vector type: Mammalian Expression
Growth in bacteria
  Bacterial resistance: Ampicillin, 100 μg/mL
  Growth temperature: 37°C
  Growth strain: DH5alpha
  Copy number: High Copy
Gene/Insert
  Gene/Insert name: protein kinase, AMP-activated, alpha 2 catalytic subunit (alt name: PRKAA2)
  Species: H. sapiens (human)
  Insert size (bp): 1660
  Entrez Gene: PRKAA2 (a.k.a. AMPK, AMPK2, AMPKa2, PRKAA)
  Tag / fusion protein: HA (YDVPDYASL) (N terminal on backbone)
  Cloning method: Restriction Enzyme; 5′ cloning site EcoRI (not destroyed); 3′ cloning site XbaI (not destroyed)
  Sequencing primers: 5′ SV40pro-F; 3′ SV40pA-R
Terms and licenses: Academic/Nonprofit Terms; Industry Terms: Not Available to Industry
How to cite: pECE-HA-AMPKalpha2 wt was a gift from Anne Brunet (Addgene plasmid # 31654 ; http://n2t.net/addgene:31654 ; RRID:Addgene_31654)
