>Addgene plasmid #31654 | pECE-HA-AMPKalpha2 wt | addgene partial sequence | sequence record 45642 | SV40pro-F 5'-TATTTATGCAGAGGCCGAGG-3'
AGAGGCTTTTTTGGAGGAGATCTAAGCTTGCCGCCACCATGTATGATGTTCCTGATTATGCTAGCCTCCC
GGGGAATTCGGCTGAGAAGCAGAAGCACGACGGGCGGGTGAAGATCGGACACTACGTGCTGGGCGACACG
CTGGGCGTCGGCACCTTCGGCAAAGTGAAGATTGGAGAACATCAATTAACAGGCCATAAAGTGGCAGTTA
AAATCTTAAATAGACAGAAGATTCGCAGTTTAGATGTTGTTGGAAAAATAAAACGAGAAATTCAAAATCT
AAAACTCTTTCGTCATCCTCATATTATCAAACTATACCAGGTGATCAGCACTCCAACAGATTTTTTTATG
GTAATGGAATATGTGTCTGGAGGTGAATTATTTGACTACATCTGTAAGCATGGACGGGTTGAAGAGATGG
AAGCCAGGCGGCTCTTTCAGCAGATTCTGTCTGCTGTGGATTACTGTCATAGGCATATGGTTGTTCATCG
AGACCTGAAACCAGAGAATGTCCTGTTGGATGCACACATGAATGCCAAGATAGCCGATTTCGGATTATCT
AATATGATGTCAGATGGTGAATTTCTGAGAACTAGTTGCGGATCTCCAAATTATGCAGCACCTGAAGTCA
TCTCAGGCAGATTGTATGCAGGTCCTGAAGTTGATATCTGGAGCTGTGGTGTTATCTTGTATGCTCTTCT
TTGTGGCACCCTCCCATTTGATGATGAGCATGTACCTACGTTATTTAAGAAGATCCGAGGGGGTGTCTTT
TATATCCCAGAATATCTCAATCGTTCTGTCGCCACTCTCCTGATGCATATGCTGCAGGTTGACCCACTGA
AACGAGCAACTATCAAAGACATAA
