>Addgene plasmid #31654 | pECE-HA-AMPKalpha2 wt | addgene partial sequence | sequence record 107558 | SV40pA-R 5'-GAAATTTGTGATGCTATTGC-3'
GTTAACAACAACAATTGCATTCATTTTATGTTTCAGGTTCAGGGGGAGGTGTGGGAGGTTTTTTAAAGCA
AGTAAAACCTCTACAGATGTGATATGGCTGATTATGATCATTACTTATCTAGATCAACGGGCTAAAGTAG
TAATCAGACTGGCACACATTTCAAAAAAATCCATGGTGTGACTGCCCAGGCGAGGTGAAACTGAAGACAA
TGTGCTTCCGGTCAAAGAGCCAGTGAGAGAGCCAGAAAGTGAATGGCTCTCTGCAGTTGTGGAATCAAAA
CTTGATCTTGGTCTGTGTAAGCCAGCAGCAGAACAGGAACGCTGAGGTGTTGAGGAACCAGATCTCTGCT
CCACTACTTCATCATCAATGCTTTTAAAGTCCAAAAGATAGCTCCTGTTATCAACCAGGTAAAGTTGTAA
GCTCATTTTCACGTAATTGCCAGTCACTGGATTTTTTCTTCTTACACGAAGATGGTATGCATTCACTACC
TTCCATTCAAAATCCAGCTGCTTCATAGCTCGGTAAACTTCAGCCATAATGTCATACGGTTTGCTCTGAC
TTCGGATTCCAAGATGCCACTTGGCTTTTTTCACAGCTAAAGATTTGGGCTTAGTCGTATTCAGTGCATC
CAATGGACATCTTGCTTTGGGGCTGTCTGCTATAAGAGGTGGCATCCTTTCTGGATGAGGTTTCAGGCCT
GGGGGAATATGCATGGCACTATCATCCATAAAAGAACCAGATGGAGGACTAGAGGCGAGGTAGAACTCAC
TGGCTTGGTTCATTATTCTCCGATTGTCAATGATAAGATGATAAGCCACTGCAAGCTGGTCTTGAGGGTC
ACCACTATATAA
